Addgene plasmid #216731: AID-C12*-dCas9-BE4max
Purpose: Expresses a BE4max base editing construct comprised of the hyperactive AID-C12* and dCas9 (Cas9 with D10A and H840A mutations) in mammalian cells.
Depositing lab: Rahul Kohli. Depositing organization: University of Pennsylvania. Publication: Cooperativity between Cas9 and hyperactive AID establishes broad and diversifying mutational footprints in base editors. Berrios KN, Barka A, Gill J, Serrano JC, Bailer PF, Parker JB, Evitt NH, Gajula KS, Shi J, Kohli RM. Nucleic Acids Res. 2024 Jan 23:gkae024. doi: 10.1093/nar/gkae024. PubMed 38261989.
Backbone
  Vector backbone: AID-C12*-BE4max
  Vector type: Mammalian Expression
Growth in bacteria
  Bacterial resistance: Ampicillin, 100 μg/mL
  Growth temperature: 37°C
  Growth strain: DH5alpha
  Copy number: Unknown
Gene/Insert
  Gene/Insert name: AID-C12*-dCas9-BE4max
  Species: H. sapiens (human)
  Entrez Gene: AICDA (a.k.a. AID, ARP2, CDA2, HEL-S-284, HIGM2)
  Promoter: CMV
  Cloning method: Other
  Sequencing primers: 5′ Unknown
Terms and licenses: Academic/Nonprofit Terms; Industry Terms: Not Available to Industry
How to cite: AID-C12*-dCas9-BE4max was a gift from Rahul Kohli (Addgene plasmid # 216731 ; http://n2t.net/addgene:216731 ; RRID:Addgene_216731)
