[The description below was written by a language model from this plasmid's Addgene catalogue record and pLannotate feature annotations shown in this document.]
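Description:
AID-C12*-dCas9-BE4max is an 8,763 nt mammalian expression plasmid encoding a cytosine base editor in the BE4max architecture, derived from the AID-C12*-BE4max backbone. It is propagated in E. coli through a high-copy ColE1/pUC-type origin and selected with ampicillin via the β-lactamase gene and its native promoter. Short remnants of lac regulatory sequences, a pBluescript polylinker and a pBR322 bom region are also annotated. These appear to be backbone carry-over rather than functional parts of the payload. No mammalian selection marker is annotated.

The expression unit is driven by the CMV immediate early enhancer and promoter. The annotation detects the promoter only as short or truncated matches, while the catalogue simply lists CMV. A T7 promoter sits just upstream of the coding region. The open reading frame begins with a fragment of human AICDA, corresponding to the hyperactive AID-C12* variant of activation-induced cytidine deaminase. This is followed by Streptococcus pyogenes Cas9, which the catalogue specifies as catalytically dead dCas9 carrying D10A and H840A. Downstream, the table annotates one uracil DNA glycosylase inhibitor (UGI) from phage PBS2. UGI blocks excision of the uracil produced by deamination and so favours C-to-T outcomes. A bovine growth hormone polyadenylation signal terminates the transcript. Linkers and nuclear localisation signals are not annotated, and no guide RNA cassette is present, so a guide must be supplied separately.

Because both nuclease domains are inactivated, the editor deaminates guide-targeted DNA without nicking either strand. This makes it a useful comparator to nickase-based versions when studying how Cas9 activity and hyperactive AID together shape the breadth and diversity of mutational footprints.
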