Features (pLannotate 1.2.2; 18 found; start..end, strand, type, name):
    437..454     -  promoter       CMV promoter (fragment): human cytomegalovirus (CMV) immediate early promoter
    517..568     +  promoter       CMVd2 promoter: truncated human cytomegalovirus (CMV) immediate early promoter that yields moderately reduced expression relative to the full-length promoter
    610..628     +  promoter       T7 promoter: promoter for bacteriophage T7 RNA polymerase
    642..1184    +  CDS            AICDA (fragment): AICDA_HUMAN - Also known as AID. Experimental evidence at protein level: Swiss-Prot protein existence level 1. Single-stranded DNA-specific cytidine deaminase. Involved in somatic hypermutation (SHM), gene conversion, and class-switch recombination (CSR) in B-lymphocytes by deaminating C to U during transcription of Ig-variable (V) and Ig-switch (S) region DNA. Required for several crucial steps of B-cell terminal differentiation necessary for efficient antibody responses (PubMed:18722174, PubMed:21385873, PubMed:21518874, PubMed:27716525). May also play a role in the epigenetic regulation of
   1281..5377    +  CDS            Cas9 (fragment): Cas9 (Csn1) endonuclease from the Streptococcus pyogenes Type II CRISPR/Cas system generates RNA-guided double strand breaks in DNA
   5691..5939    +  CDS            UGI: UNGI_BPPB2 - Experimental evidence at protein level: Swiss-Prot protein existence level 1. This protein binds specifically and reversibly to the host uracil-DNA glycosylase, preventing removal of uracil residues from PBS2 DNA by the host uracil-excision repair system. From Bacillus phage PBS2 (Bacteriophage PBS2).
   6057..6281    +  polyA_signal   bGH poly(A) signal: bovine growth hormone polyadenylation signal
   6285..6306    +  promoter       SV40 promoter (fragment): SV40 enhancer and early promoter
   6311..6327    +  misc_feature   MCS (fragment): pBluescript multiple cloning site
   6376..6392    -  protein_bind   lac operator: The lac repressor binds to the lac operator to inhibit transcription in E. coli. This inhibition can be relieved by adding lactose or isopropyl-β-D-thiogalactopyranoside (IPTG). lac repressor encoded by lacI
   6400..6430    -  promoter       lac promoter: promoter for the E. coli lac operon
   6445..6466    -  protein_bind   CAP binding site: CAP binding activates transcription in the presence of cAMP. E. coli catabolite activator protein
   6479..6571    -  CDS            lacI (fragment): lac repressor; lacI; The lac repressor binds to the lac operator to inhibit transcription in E. coli. This inhibition can be relieved by adding lactose or isopropyl-β-D-thiogalactopyranoside (IPTG).
   6754..7342    -  rep_origin     ori: high-copy-number ColE1/pMB1/pBR322/pUC origin of replication
   7513..8373    -  CDS            AmpR: β-lactamase; bla; confers resistance to ampicillin, carbenicillin, and related antibiotics
   8374..8478    -  promoter       AmpR promoter: bla
   8549..8593    -  misc_feature   bom (fragment): basis of mobility region from pBR322
   8748..364     +  enhancer       CMV enhancer (across the origin): human cytomegalovirus immediate early enhancer
>Addgene plasmid #216731 | AID-C12*-dCas9-BE4max | addgene full sequence | sequence record 429722 | Addgene NGS Result
TAGTTATTAATAGTAATCAATTACGGGGTCATTAGTTCATAGCCCATATATGGAGTTCCGCGTTACATAA
CTTACGGTAAATGGCCCGCCTGGCTGACCGCCCAACGACCCCCGCCCATTGACGTCAATAATGACGTATG
TTCCCATAGTAACGCCAATAGGGACTTTCCATTGACGTCAATGGGTGGAGTATTTACGGTAAACTGCCCA
CTTGGCAGTACATCAAGTGTATCATATGCCAAGTACGCCCCCTATTGACGTCAATGACGGTAAATGGCCC
GCCTGGCATTATGCCCAGTACATGACCTTATGGGACTTTCCTACTTGGCAGTACATCTACGTATTAGTCA
TCGCTATTACCATGGTGATGCGGTTTTGGCAGTACATCAATGGGCGTGAATAGCGGTTTGACTCACGGGG
ATTTCCAAGTCTCCACCCCATTGACGTCAATGGGAGTTTGTTTTGGCACCAAAATCAACGGGACTTTCCA
AAATGTCGTAACAACTCCGCCCCATTGACGCAAATGGGCGGTAGGCGTGTACGGTGGGAGGTCTATATAA
GCAGAGCTGGTTTAGTGAACCGTCAGATCCGCTAGAGATCCGCGGCCGCTAATACGACTCACTATAGGGA
GAGCCGCCACCATGGATAGCCTGCTGATGAACCGTCGTGAATTTCTGTATCAGTTTAAAAACGTGCGTTG
GGCGAAAGGCCGTCGTGAAACCTATCTGTGCTATGTGGTGAAACGTCGTGATAGCGCGACCAGCTTTAGC
CTGGATTTTGGCTATCTGCGTAACAAAAACGGCTGCCATGTGGAACTGCTGTTTCTGCGTTATATTAGCG
ATTGGGATCTGGATCCGGGCCGTTGCTATCGTGTGACCTGGTTTATCAGCTGGAGCCCGTGCTATGATTG
CGCGCGTCATGTGGCGGATTTTCTGCGTGGCAACCCGAACCTGAGCCTGCGTATTTTTACCGCGCGTCTG
TATTTTTGCGAAGCCGGCAGGCGTGAACCGGAAGGCCTGCGTCGTCTGCATCGTGCGGGCGTGCAGATTG
CGATTATGACCTTTAAAGATTATTTTTATTGCTGGAACACCTTTGTGGAAAACCATGGACGTACCTTTAA
AGCGTGGGAAGGCCTGCATGAAAACAGCGTGCGTCTGAGCCGTCAGCTGCGTCGTATTCTGCTGTCTGGC
GGATCTAGCGGAGGATCCTCTGGCAGCGAGACACCCGGGACAAGCGAGTCAGCAACACCAGAGAGCAGTG
GCGGCAGCAGCGGCGGCAGCGACAAGAAGTACAGCATCGGCCTGGCCATCGGCACCAACTCTGTGGGCTG
GGCCGTGATCACCGACGAGTACAAGGTGCCCAGCAAGAAATTCAAGGTGCTGGGCAACACCGACCGGCAC
AGCATCAAGAAGAACCTGATCGGAGCCCTGCTGTTCGACAGCGGCGAAACAGCCGAGGCCACCCGGCTGA
AGAGAACCGCCAGAAGAAGATACACCAGACGGAAGAACCGGATCTGCTATCTGCAAGAGATCTTCAGCAA
CGAGATGGCCAAGGTGGACGACAGCTTCTTCCACAGACTGGAAGAGTCCTTCCTGGTGGAAGAGGATAAG
AAGCACGAGCGGCACCCCATCTTCGGCAACATCGTGGACGAGGTGGCCTACCACGAGAAGTACCCCACCA
TCTACCACCTGAGAAAGAAACTGGTGGACAGCACCGACAAGGCCGACCTGCGGCTGATCTATCTGGCCCT
GGCCCACATGATCAAGTTCCGGGGCCACTTCCTGATCGAGGGCGACCTGAACCCCGACAACAGCGACGTG
GACAAGCTGTTCATCCAGCTGGTGCAGACCTACAACCAGCTGTTCGAGGAAAACCCCATCAACGCCAGCG
GCGTGGACGCCAAGGCCATCCTGTCTGCCAGACTGAGCAAGAGCAGACGGCTGGAAAATCTGATCGCCCA
GCTGCCCGGCGAGAAGAAGAATGGCCTGTTCGGAAACCTGATTGCCCTGAGCCTGGGCCTGACCCCCAAC
TTCAAGAGCAACTTCGACCTGGCCGAGGATGCCAAACTGCAGCTGAGCAAGGACACCTACGACGACGACC
TGGACAACCTACTGGCCCAGATCGGCGACCAGTACGCCGACCTGTTTCTGGCCGCCAAGAACCTGTCCGA
CGCCATCCTGCTGAGCGACATCCTGAGAGTGAACACCGAGATCACCAAGGCCCCCCTGAGCGCCTCTATG
ATCAAGAGATACGACGAGCACCACCAGGACCTGACCCTGCTGAAAGCTCTCGTGCGGCAGCAGCTGCCTG
AGAAGTACAAAGAGATTTTCTTCGACCAGAGCAAGAACGGCTACGCCGGCTACATTGACGGCGGAGCCAG
CCAGGAAGAGTTCTACAAGTTCATCAAGCCCATCCTGGAAAAGATGGACGGCACCGAGGAACTGCTCGTG
AAGCTGAACAGAGAGGACCTGCTGCGGAAGCAGCGGACCTTCGACAACGGCAGCATCCCCCACCAGATCC
ACCTGGGAGAGCTACACGCCATTCTGCGGCGGCAGGAAGATTTTTACCCATTCCTGAAGGACAACCGGGA
AAAGATCGAGAAGATCCTGACCTTCCGCATCCCCTACTACGTGGGCCCTCTGGCCAGGGGAAACAGCAGA
TTCGCCTGGATGACCAGAAAGAGCGAGGAAACCATCACCCCCTGGAACTTCGAGGAAGTGGTGGACAAGG
GCGCTTCCGCCCAGAGCTTCATCGAGCGGATGACCAACTTCGATAAGAACCTGCCCAACGAGAAGGTGCT
GCCCAAGCACAGCCTGCTGTACGAGTACTTCACCGTGTATAACGAGCTGACCAAAGTGAAATACGTGACC
GAGGGAATGAGAAAGCCCGCCTTCCTGAGCGGCGAGCAGAAAAAGGCCATCGTGGACCTGCTGTTCAAGA
CCAACCGGAAAGTGACCGTGAAGCAGCTGAAAGAGGACTACTTCAAGAAAATCGAGTGCTTCGACTCCGT
GGAAATCTCCGGCGTGGAAGATCGGTTCAACGCCTCCCTGGGCACATACCACGATCTGCTGAAAATTATC
AAGGACAAGGACTTCCTGGACAATGAGGAAAACGAGGACATTCTGGAAGATATCGTGCTGACCCTGACAC
TGTTTGAGGACAGAGAGATGATCGAGGAACGGCTGAAAACCTATGCCCACCTGTTCGACGACAAAGTGAT
GAAGCAGCTGAAGCGGCGGAGATACACCGGCTGGGGCAGGCTGAGCCGGAAGCTGATCAACGGCATCCGG
GACAAGCAGTCCGGCAAGACAATCCTGGATTTCCTGAAGTCCGACGGCTTCGCCAACAGAAACTTCATGC
AGCTGATCCACGACGACAGCCTGACCTTTAAAGAGGACATCCAGAAAGCCCAGGTGTCCGGCCAGGGCGA
TAGCCTGCACGAGCACATTGCCAATCTGGCCGGCAGCCCCGCCATTAAGAAGGGCATCCTGCAGACAGTG
AAGGTGGTGGACGAGCTCGTGAAAGTGATGGGCCGGCACAAGCCCGAGAACATCGTGATCGAAATGGCCA
GAGAGAACCAGACCACCCAGAAGGGACAGAAGAACAGCCGCGAGAGAATGAAGCGGATCGAAGAGGGCAT
CAAAGAGCTGGGCAGCCAGATCCTGAAAGAACACCCCGTGGAAAACACCCAGCTGCAGAACGAGAAGCTG
TACCTGTACTACCTGCAGAATGGGCGGGATATGTACGTGGACCAGGAACTGGACATCAACCGGCTGTCCG
ACTACGATGTGGACGCTATCGTGCCTCAGAGCTTTCTGAAGGACGACTCCATCGACAACAAGGTGCTGAC
CAGAAGCGACAAGAACCGGGGCAAGAGCGACAACGTGCCCTCCGAAGAGGTCGTGAAGAAGATGAAGAAC
TACTGGCGGCAGCTGCTGAACGCCAAGCTGATTACCCAGAGAAAGTTCGACAATCTGACCAAGGCCGAGA
GAGGCGGCCTGAGCGAACTGGATAAGGCCGGCTTCATCAAGAGACAGCTGGTGGAAACCCGGCAGATCAC
AAAGCACGTGGCACAGATCCTGGACTCCCGGATGAACACTAAGTACGACGAGAATGACAAGCTGATCCGG
GAAGTGAAAGTGATCACCCTGAAGTCCAAGCTGGTGTCCGATTTCCGGAAGGATTTCCAGTTTTACAAAG
TGCGCGAGATCAACAACTACCACCACGCCCACGACGCCTACCTGAACGCCGTCGTGGGAACCGCCCTGAT
CAAAAAGTACCCTAAGCTGGAAAGCGAGTTCGTGTACGGCGACTACAAGGTGTACGACGTGCGGAAGATG
ATCGCCAAGAGCGAGCAGGAAATCGGCAAGGCTACCGCCAAGTACTTCTTCTACAGCAACATCATGAACT
TTTTCAAGACCGAGATTACCCTGGCCAACGGCGAGATCCGGAAGCGGCCTCTGATCGAGACAAACGGTGA
AACCGGGGAGATCGTGTGGGATAAGGGCCGGGATTTTGCCACCGTGCGGAAAGTGCTGAGCATGCCCCAA
GTGAATATCGTGAAAAAGACCGAGGTGCAGACAGGCGGCTTCAGCAAAGAGTCTATCCTGCCCAAGAGGA
ACAGCGATAAGCTGATCGCCAGAAAGAAGGACTGGGACCCTAAGAAGTACGGCGGCTTCGACAGCCCCAC
CGTGGCCTATTCTGTGCTGGTGGTGGCCAAAGTGGAAAAGGGCAAGTCCAAGAAACTGAAGAGTGTGAAA
GAGCTGCTGGGGATCACCATCATGGAAAGAAGCAGCTTCGAGAAGAATCCCATCGACTTTCTGGAAGCCA
AGGGCTACAAAGAAGTGAAAAAGGACCTGATCATCAAGCTGCCTAAGTACTCCCTGTTCGAGCTGGAAAA
CGGCCGGAAGAGAATGCTGGCCTCTGCCGGCGAACTGCAGAAGGGAAACGAACTGGCCCTGCCCTCCAAA
TATGTGAACTTCCTGTACCTGGCCAGCCACTATGAGAAGCTGAAGGGCTCCCCCGAGGATAATGAGCAGA
AACAGCTGTTTGTGGAACAGCACAAGCACTACCTGGACGAGATCATCGAGCAGATCAGCGAGTTCTCCAA
GAGAGTGATCCTGGCCGACGCTAATCTGGACAAAGTGCTGTCCGCCTACAACAAGCACCGGGATAAGCCC
ATCAGAGAGCAGGCCGAGAATATCATCCACCTGTTTACCCTGACCAATCTGGGAGCCCCTGCCGCCTTCA
AGTACTTTGACACCACCATCGACCGGAAGAGGTACACCAGCACCAAAGAGGTGCTGGACGCCACCCTGAT
CCACCAGAGCATCACCGGCCTGTACGAGACACGGATCGACCTGTCTCAGCTGGGAGGTGACAGCGGCGGG
AGCGGCGGGAGCGGGGGGAGCACTAATCTGAGCGACATCATTGAGAAGGAGACTGGGAAACAGCTGGTCA
TTCAGGAGTCCATCCTGATGCTGCCTGAGGAGGTGGAGGAAGTGATCGGCAACAAGCCAGAGTCTGACAT
CCTGGTGCACACCGCCTACGACGAGTCCACAGATGAGAATGTGATGCTGCTGACCTCTGACGCCCCCGAG
TATAAGCCTTGGGCCCTGGTCATCCAGGATTCTAACGGCGAGAATAAGATCAAGATGCTGAGCGGAGGAT
CCGGAGGATCTGGAGGCAGCACCAACCTGTCTGACATCATCGAGAAGGAGACAGGCAAGCAGCTGGTCAT
CCAGGAGAGCATCCTGATGCTGCCCGAAGAAGTCGAAGAAGTGATCGGAAACAAGCCTGAGAGCGATATC
CTGGTCCATACCGCCTACGACGAGAGTACCGACGAAAATGTGATGCTGCTGACATCCGACGCCCCAGAGT
ATAAGCCCTGGGCTCTGGTCATCCAGGATTCCAACGGAGAGAACAAAATCAAAATGCTGTCTGGCGGCTC
AAAAAGAACCGCCGACGGCAGCGAATTCGAGCCCAAGAAGAAGAGGAAAGTCTAACCGGTCATCATCACC
ATCACCATTGAGTTTAAACCCGCTGATCAGCCTCGACTGTGCCTTCTAGTTGCCAGCCATCTGTTGTTTG
CCCCTCCCCCGTGCCTTCCTTGACCCTGGAAGGTGCCACTCCCACTGTCCTTTCCTAATAAAATGAGGAA
ATTGCATCGCATTGTCTGAGTAGGTGTCATTCTATTCTGGGGGGTGGGGTGGGGCAGGACAGCAAGGGGG
AGGATTGGGAAGACAATAGCAGGCATGCTGGGGATGCGGTGGGCTCTATGGCTTCTGAGGCGGAAAGAAC
CAGCTGGGGCTCGATACCGTCGACCTCTAGCTAGAGCTTGGCGTAATCATGGTCATAGCTGTTTCCTGTG
TGAAATTGTTATCCGCTCACAATTCCACACAACATACGAGCCGGAAGCATAAAGTGTAAAGCCTAGGGTG
CCTAATGAGTGAACTAACTCACATTAATTGCGTTGCGCTCACTGCCCGCTTTCCAGTCAGGAAACCTGTC
GTGCCAGCTGCATTAATGAATCGGCCAACGCGCGGGAAGAGGCGGTTTGCGTATTGGGCGCACTTCCGCT
TCCTCGCTCACTGACTCGCTGCGCTCGGTCGTTCGGCTGCGGCGAGCGGTATCAGCTCACTCAAAGGCGG
TAATACGGTTATCCACAGAATCAGGGGATAACGCAGGAAAGAACATGTGAGCAAAAGGCCAGCAAAAGGC
CAGGAACCGTAAAAAGGCCGCGTTGCTGGCATTTTTCCATAGGCTCCGCCCCCCTGACGAGCATCACAAA
AATCGACGCTCAAGTCAGAGGTGGCGAAACCCGACAGGACTATAAAGATACCAGGCGTTTCCCCCTGGAA
GCTCCCTCGTGCGCTCTCCTGTTCCGACCCTGCCGCTTACCGGATACCTGTCCGCCTTTCTCCCTTCGGG
AAGCGTGGCGCTTTCTCATAGCTCACGCTGTAGGTATCTCAGTTCGGTGTAGGTCGTTCGCTCCAAGCTG
GGCTGTGTGCACGAACCCCCCGTTCAGCCCGACCGCTGCGCCTTATCCGGTAACTATCGTCTTGAGTCCA
ACCCGGTAAGACACGACTTATCGCCACTGGCAGCAGCCACTGGTAACAGGATTAGCAGAGCGAGGTATGT
AGGCGGTGCTACAGAGTTCTTGAAGTGGTGGCCTAACTACGGCTACACTAGAAGAACAGTATTTGGTATC
TGCGCTCTGCTGAAGCCAGTTACCTTCGGAAAAAGAGTTGGTAGCTCTTGATCCGGCAAACAAACCACCG
CTGGTAGCGGTGGTTTTTTTGTTTGCAAGCAGCAGATTACGCGCAGAAAAAAAGGATCTCAAGAAAATCC
TTTGATCTTTTCTACGGGGTCTGACACTCAGTGGAACGAAAACTCACGTTAAGGGATTTTGGTCATGAGA
TTATCAAAAAGGATCTTCACCTAGATCCTTTTAAATTAAAAATGAAGTTTTAAATCAATCTAAAGTATAT
ATGAGTAAACTTGGTCTGACAGTTACCAATGCTTAATCAGTGAGGCACCTATCTCAGCGATCTGTCTATT
TCGTTCATCCATAGTTGCCTGACTCCCCGTCGTGTAGATAACTACGATACGGGAGGGCTTACCATCTGGC
CCCAGTGCTGCAATGATACCGCGGGACCCACGCTCACCGGCTCCAGATTTATCAGCAATAAACCAGCCAG
CCGGAAGGGCCGAGCGCAGAAGTGGTCCTGCAACTTTATCCGCCTCCATCCAGTCTATTAATTGTTGCCG
GGAAGCTAAAGTAAGTAGTTCGCCAGTTAATAGTTTGCGCAACGTTGTTGCCATTGCTACAGGCATCGTG
GTGTCACGCTCGTCGTTTGGTATGGCTTCATTCAGCTCCGGTTCCCAACGATCAAGGCGAGTTACATGAT
CCCCCATGTTGTGCAAAAAAGCGGTTAGCTCCTTCGGTCCTCCGATCGTTGTCAGAAGTAAGTTGGCCGC
AGTGTTATCACTCATGGTTATGGCAGCACTGCATAATTCTCTTACTGTCATGCCATCCGTAAGATGCTTT
TCTGTGACTGGTGAGTACTCAACCAAGTCATTCTGAGAATAGTGTATGCGGCGACCGAGTTGCTCTTGCC
CGGCGTCAATACGGGATAATACCGCGCCACATAGCAGAACTTTAAAAGTGCTCATCATTGGAAAACGTTC
TTCGGGGCGAAAACTCTCAAGGATCTTACCGCTGTTGAGATCCAGTTCGATGTAACCCACTCGTGCACCC
AACTGATCTTCAGCATCTTTTACTTTCACCAGCGTTTCTGGGTGAGCAAAAACAGGAAGGCAAAATGCCG
CAAAAAAGGGAATAAGGGCGACACGGAAATGTTGAATACTCATACTCTTCCTTTTTCAATATTATTGAAG
CATTTATCAGGGTTATTGTCTCATGAGCGGATACATATTTGAATGTATTTAGAAAAATAAACAAATAGGG
GTTCCGCGCACATTTCCCCGAAAAGTGCCACCTGACGTCGACGGATCGGGAGATCGATCTCCCGATCCCC
TAGGGTCGACTCTCAGTACAATCTGCTCTGATGCCGCATAGTTAAGCCAGTATCTGCTCCCTGCTTGTGT
GTTGGAGGTCGCTGAGTAGTGCGCGAGCAAAATTTAAGCTACAACAAGGCAAGGCTTGACCGACAATTGC
ATGAAGAATCTGCTTAGGGTTAGGCGTTTTGCGCTGCTTCGCGATGTACGGGCCAGATATACGCGTTGAC
ATTGATTATTGAC
